>Addgene plasmid #42236 | Tol2-zTRAP | depositor full sequence | sequence record 57047 | Tol2-zTRAP sequence 7574 bps
ATCGATGATGATCCAGACATGATAAGATACATTGATGAGTTTGGACAAACCACAACTAGAATGCAGTGAA
AAAAATGCTTTATTTGTGAAATTTGTGATGCTATTGCTTTATTTGTAACCATTATAAGCTGCAATAAACA
AGTTAACAACAACAATTGCATTCATTTTATGTTTCAGGTTCAGGGGGAGGTGTGGGAGGTTTTTTAAAGC
AAGTAAAACCTCTACAAATGTGGTATGGCTGATTATGATCCTCTAGATCAGATCTGCGAAGATACGGCCA
CGGGTGCTCTTGATCCTGTGGCTGATTTTGGACTGTGCTGCTCGCAGCTGCTGATGAATCACATACTTCC
TCCATTTTCTTCCACTGATTGACTGTTATAATTTCCCTAATTTCCAGGTCAAGGTGCTGTGCATTGTGGT
AATAGATGTGACATGACGTCACTTCCAAAGGACCAATGAACATGTCTGACCAATTTCATATAATGTGAAA
ACGATTTTCATAGGCAGAATAAATAACATTTAAATTAAACTGGGCATCAGCGCAATTCAATTGGTTTGGT
AATAGCAAGGGAAAATAGAATGAAGTGATCTCCAAAAAATAAGTACTTTTTGACTGTAAATAAAATTGTA
AGGAGTAAAAAGTACTTTTTTTTCTAAAAAAATGTAATTAAGTAAAAGTAAAAGTATTGATTTTTAATTG
TACTCAAGTAAAGTAAAAATCCCCAAAAATAATACTTAAGTACAGTAATCAAGTAAAATTACTCAAGTAC
TTTACACCTCTGGTTCTTGACCCCCTACCTTCAGCAAGCCCAGCAGATCCACTAGTTCTAGAGCGGCCGC
CACCGCGGTGGAGCTCCAGCTTTTGTTCCCTTTAGTGAGGGTTAATTGCGCGCTTGGCGTAATCATGGTC
ATAGCTGTTTCCTGTGTGAAATTGTTATCCGCTCACAATTCCACACAACATACGAGCCGGAAGCATAAAG
TGTAAAGCCTGGGGTGCCTAATGAGTGAGCTAACTCACATTAATTGCGTTGCGCTCACTGCCCGCTTTCC
AGTCGGGAAACCTGTCGTGCCAGCTGCATTAATGAATCGGCCAACGCGCGGGGAGAGGCGGTTTGCGTAT
TGGGCGCTCTTCCGCTTCCTCGCTCACTGACTCGCTGCGCTCGGTCGTTCGGCTGCGGCGAGCGGTATCA
GCTCACTCAAAGGCGGTAATACGGTTATCCACAGAATCAGGGGATAACGCAGGAAAGAACATGTGAGCAA
AAGGCCAGCAAAAGGCCAGGAACCGTAAAAAGGCCGCGTTGCTGGCGTTTTTCCATAGGCTCCGCCCCCC
TGACGAGCATCACAAAAATCGACGCTCAAGTCAGAGGTGGCGAAACCCGACAGGACTATAAAGATACCAG
GCGTTTCCCCCTGGAAGCTCCCTCGTGCGCTCTCCTGTTCCGACCCTGCCGCTTACCGGATACCTGTCCG
CCTTTCTCCCTTCGGGAAGCGTGGCGCTTTCTCATAGCTCACGCTGTAGGTATCTCAGTTCGGTGTAGGT
CGTTCGCTCCAAGCTGGGCTGTGTGCACGAACCCCCCGTTCAGCCCGACCGCTGCGCCTTATCCGGTAAC
TATCGTCTTGAGTCCAACCCGGTAAGACACGACTTATCGCCACTGGCAGCAGCCACTGGTAACAGGATTA
GCAGAGCGAGGTATGTAGGCGGTGCTACAGAGTTCTTGAAGTGGTGGCCTAACTACGGCTACACTAGAAG
GACAGTATTTGGTATCTGCGCTCTGCTGAAGCCAGTTACCTTCGGAAAAAGAGTTGGTAGCTCTTGATCC
GGCAAACAAACCACCGCTGGTAGCGGTGGTTTTTTTGTTTGCAAGCAGCAGATTACGCGCAGAAAAAAAG
GATCTCAAGAAGATCCTTTGATCTTTTCTACGGGGTCTGACGCTCAGTGGAACGAAAACTCACGTTAAGG
GATTTTGGTCATGAGATTATCAAAAAGGATCTTCACCTAGATCCTTTTAAATTAAAAATGAAGTTTTAAA
TCAATCTAAAGTATATATGAGTAAACTTGGTCTGACAGTTACCAATGCTTAATCAGTGAGGCACCTATCT
CAGCGATCTGTCTATTTCGTTCATCCATAGTTGCCTGACTCCCCGTCGTGTAGATAACTACGATACGGGA
GGGCTTACCATCTGGCCCCAGTGCTGCAATGATACCGCGAGACCCACGCTCACCGGCTCCAGATTTATCA
GCAATAAACCAGCCAGCCGGAAGGGCCGAGCGCAGAAGTGGTCCTGCAACTTTATCCGCCTCCATCCAGT
CTATTAATTGTTGCCGGGAAGCTAGAGTAAGTAGTTCGCCAGTTAATAGTTTGCGCAACGTTGTTGCCAT
TGCTACAGGCATCGTGGTGTCACGCTCGTCGTTTGGTATGGCTTCATTCAGCTCCGGTTCCCAACGATCA
AGGCGAGTTACATGATCCCCCATGTTGTGCAAAAAAGCGGTTAGCTCCTTCGGTCCTCCGATCGTTGTCA
GAAGTAAGTTGGCCGCAGTGTTATCACTCATGGTTATGGCAGCACTGCATAATTCTCTTACTGTCATGCC
ATCCGTAAGATGCTTTTCTGTGACTGGTGAGTACTCAACCAAGTCATTCTGAGAATAGTGTATGCGGCGA
CCGAGTTGCTCTTGCCCGGCGTCAATACGGGATAATACCGCGCCACATAGCAGAACTTTAAAAGTGCTCA
TCATTGGAAAACGTTCTTCGGGGCGAAAACTCTCAAGGATCTTACCGCTGTTGAGATCCAGTTCGATGTA
ACCCACTCGTGCACCCAACTGATCTTCAGCATCTTTTACTTTCACCAGCGTTTCTGGGTGAGCAAAAACA
GGAAGGCAAAATGCCGCAAAAAAGGGAATAAGGGCGACACGGAAATGTTGAATACTCATACTCTTCCTTT
TTCAATATTATTGAAGCATTTATCAGGGTTATTGTCTCATGAGCGGATACATATTTGAATGTATTTAGAA
AAATAAACAAATAGGGGTTCCGCGCACATTTCCCCGAAAAGTGCCACCTAAATTGTAAGCGTTAATATTT
TGTTAAAATTCGCGTTAAATTTTTGTTAAATCAGCTCATTTTTTAACCAATAGGCCGAAATCGGCAAAAT
CCCTTATAAATCAAAAGAATAGACCGAGATAGGGT
[37 nt withheld, positions 3186-3222]
AAAGAACGTGGACTCCAACGTCAAAGG
[49 nt withheld, positions 3250-3298]
T
[91 nt withheld, positions 3300-3390]
G
[124 nt withheld, positions 3392-3515]
CCCATTCGCCATTCAGGCTGCGCAACTGTTGGGAAGGGCGATCGGTGCGGGCCTCTTCGCTATTACGCCA
GCTGGCGAAAGGGGGATGTGCTGCAAGGCGATTAAGTTGGGTAACGCCAGGGTTTTCCCAGTCACGACGT
TGTAAAACGACGGCCAGTGAGCGCGCGTAATACGACTCACTATAGGGCGAATTGGGTACCAAATAGTAGG
AATTACCCACCTGTACAAGTGCTGAAAACTTGGATGAATAAGCCCGTTTGCCATTTTCTACTGCTATTTT
AAATCTTTTCTGTATTTGTCTGCATTTGTCTTTACCCTTGAATAAATGTTTTAGTTGTTTTTTTTCAATT
ATGACTGTGTTTAACAGACATTATTACAATAATATGTAATAGTAGTACACACTATTATTATGTAATAGTA
CTTGTTGACTGTATTTGAGAACTGGACCGAGTGAGTGTTACGTCACCCATTCAAAATGACTTACTTCTGG
CTCCAACAAAATGAAGTTAATTCAGTTGCCATTTTTCACTGTATGGACATCGCCGTGTTGGAGCTAGACG
TCGCCAATAAGCAAGAAAGAGCCGAGATGCGTCGAGTCTGAGTCACCGTTCCTATGGCAACCCCTCTAAC
CAATCAGAAGTAAGCTTGTTGGAAGTCCACAGCCTACCACTTGAAAGCGGGCTGCACAAAATCTGTCAAA
CGTTTTGAACGTTGGATGTGAGAGCACATACTTTTATTAAGGCATCTGGTTGGTCAGTTTATAATATCAA
CAACTTGGGCTACAGAAAAGAAAAGTTATTACAGAAATTATGATTAACAAGTACATGTTAAATAAAGATT
TTAATATGAATGCCACCACTGGAGCATTCATGCCATTTGGAGCTTCTTCCTGTTTGGATCACTAGAAGGA
GGAGGTCACTCATTACAGTTCTCATATACAGTCGTTGGTTGGTTGGTTGGTTGGTTGGTTGGTAGATTGA
TTGATTGATTGATTGATTGATTGATTGATTGATTGATTGATTGATTGATTGATTGATTGATTGATTGATT
GATTGATTGATTGATTGATTGATTGATTGGTAGTCAAAATAAGAAATAATTTCCACAGATTCATTACAGA
AATGATTAAATGCATACATAAAAAACTGGGGGGGGGGGGATACAACAACACACTTAAGTCACATTTGCCT
ACGTAAAGAAAAGTAAAGAAAATCAATAGCTATATTTTACATCTCCTTTTTTTGCTGTCTTTTAATTAGC
CTTGTTTTGCTGTTATCTTGATTGAAACTGTAACTTCTTCACCTGCTTCTTTTCTTTGTAGGTTTTGCCA
GCCCAGAAACAGGCATGGCTGTGCAAGGCCAGAGCACCATGCACAATGCGCTGCATGTCTTCATGAACGG
CTCAATGTCCTCAGTCCAGGGCTCAGCCAACGACCCCATCTTCCTCCTTCACCATGCTTTCATTGACAGG
TAACAAACACGTCATGACATTAGACTGCACAGTTTTTGACAAAGTTCATACAATCTGTTGTTTATAGCTG
CTACAATTAGTGAAGTTTGTGAATGTACTTGGATGAGCAGCGAAAGATCAATTGAGATCAATTGTTAGAG
TTTGGTTGCCCTGCAGAGCAAAGAACAAAAAATAATCTGGTGGCTTTACTGCGTGAGGTTATTATTGGTG
GAATAGAAACACAAAACATAATTGCATTTATTTGTTTAATTTTTTATCTTATCTTAACTTTCATCTTGCA
TATTTGTTTCTTACATCATTTCTAGCATCTTTGAGCGCTGGCTAAGAACTCATCAGCCTCCCCGGTCCAT
CTACCCACGTACCAATGCACCAATTGGCCACAATGACGGCTACTACATGGTGCCATTCCTTCCTCTTTAT
AGGAATGGAGACTACCTCCTGTCCAACAAGGCTCTTGGATACGAGTACGCCTACCTGTTGGACCCAGGTC
ATTGCACAACACCAGAAATGCCCTCTGATCTGCAAAAGACGTGAATATCTGTTCAGACACCCATATCCAC
TCTGTTCCACACAGGTCAGAGGTTTGTCCAGGAGTTCTTGACAGAGGTGTAAAAAGTACTCAAAAATTTT
ACTCAAGTGAAAGTACAAGTACTTAGGGAAAATTTTACTCAATTAAAAGTAAAAGTATCTGGCTAGAATC
TTACTTGAGTAAAAGTAAAAAAGTACTCCATTAAAATTGTACTTGAGTATTAAGGAAGTAAAAGTAAAAG
CAAGAAAGAAAACTAGAGATTCTTGTTTAAGCTTTTAATCTCAAAAAACATTAAATGAAATGCATACAAG
GTTTTATCCTGCTTTAGAACTGTTTGTATTTAATTATCAAACTATAAGACAGACAATCTAATGCCAGTAC
ACGCTACTCAAAGTTGTAAAACCTCAGATTTAACTTCAGTAGAAGCTGATTCTCAAAATTGTTAGTGTCA
AGCCTAGCTCTTTTGGGGCTGAAAAGCAATCCTGCAGTGCTGAAAAGCCTCTCACAGGCAGCCGATGCGG
GAAGAGGTGTATTAGTCTTGATAGAGAGGCTGCAAATAGCAGGAAACGTGAGCAGAGACTCCCTGGTGTC
TGAAACACAGGCCAGATGGGCCCTCGAGTGCTAGCATGTCGACAGGGATCCACCGGTCGCCACCATGGTG
AGCAAGGGCGAGGAGCTGTTCACCGGGGTGGTGCCCATCCTGGTCGAGCTGGACGGCGACGTAAACGGCC
ACAAGTTCAGCGTGTCCGGCGAGGGCGAGGGCGATGCCACCTACGGCAAGCTGACCCTGAAGTTCATCTG
CACCACCGGCAAGCTGCCCGTGCCCTGGCCCACCCTCGTGACCACCCTGACCTACGGCGTGCAGTGCTTC
AGCCGCTACCCCGACCACATGAAGCAGCACGACTTCTTCAAGTCCGCCATGCCCGAAGGCTACGTCCAGG
AGCGCACCATCTTCTTCAAGGACGACGGCAACTACAAGACCCGCGCCGAGGTGAAGTTCGAGGGCGACAC
CCTGGTGAACCGCATCGAGCTGAAGGGCATCGACTTCAAGGAGGACGGCAACATCCTGGGGCACAAGCTG
GAGTACAACTACAACAGCCACAACGTCTATATCATGGCCGACAAGCAGAAGAACGGCATCAAGGTGAACT
TCAAGATCCGCCACAACATCGAGGACGGCAGCGTGCAGCTCGCCGACCACTACCAGCAGAACACCCCCAT
CGGCGACGGCCCCGTGCTGCTGCCCGACAACCACTACCTGAGCACCCAGTCCGCCCTGAGCAAAGACCCC
AACGAGAAGCGCGATCACATGGTCCTGCTGGAGTTCGTGACCGCCGCCGGGATCACTCTCGGCATGGACG
AGCTGTACAAGTCCGGCCGGACTCAGATCTCGAGCTCAAGCTTCGAATTCAGCAAGGTCTCGAGAGACAC
GTTGTACGAGGCCGTTAAGGAGGTCCAGGCCGGTTCCCGTCGCAAGAAGAGAAAGTTTCTTGAAACCGTG
GAACTCCAGATCAGCTTGAAGAACTACGACCCTCAGAAGGACAAGCGTTTCTCAGGCACTGTCAGGCTGA
AGACCACCCCGCGGCCCAAGTTCTCTGTCTGCGTTCTTGGAGACCAGCAGCATTGTGATGAAGCAAAGGC
CGCTGAACTGCCACACATGGACATTGAGGCTCTTAAGAAGCTCAATAAGAACAAGAAACTGGTCAAGAAG
CTGGCAAAGAAGTACGATGCTTTCCTGGCCTCTGAGTCTCTGATCAAGCAGATTCCTCGTATCCTGGGCC
CTGGCCTCAACAAGGCAGGAAAGTTTCCCTCTCTGCTCACCCATAATGAGAACCTGGGCACCAAGGTGGA
TGAGGTGAAATCCACCATCAAATTCCAGATGAAGAAGGTTCTGTGTCTGGCTGTGGCCGTGGGTCATGTG
AAGATGAGTGAGGAAGAGCTGGTCTACAACATCCACCTGGCTGTCAACTTCCTGGTGTCTCTGCTGAAGA
AGAACTGGCAAAACGTCAGAGCTCTTTACATCAAGAGCACCATGGGAAAACCACAGCGCCTCTACTAGG
Features (pLannotate 1.2.2; 17 found; start..end, strand, type, name):
     10..144     -  polyA_signal   SV40 poly(A) signal: SV40 polyadenylation signal
    167..250     -  CDS            large T antigen (fragment): large T antigen from SV40 (simian virus 40)
    816..856     -  misc_feature   MCS (fragment): pBluescript multiple cloning site
    869..887     -  promoter       T3 promoter: promoter for bacteriophage T3 RNA polymerase
    932..948     -  protein_bind   lac operator: The lac repressor binds to the lac operator to inhibit transcription in E. coli. This inhibition can be relieved by adding lactose or isopropyl-β-D-thiogalactopyranoside (IPTG). lac repressor encoded by lacI
    956..986     -  promoter       lac promoter: promoter for the E. coli lac operon
   1001..1022    -  protein_bind   CAP binding site: CAP binding activates transcription in the presence of cAMP. E. coli catabolite activator protein
   1035..1127    -  CDS            lacI (fragment): lac repressor; lacI; The lac repressor binds to the lac operator to inhibit transcription in E. coli. This inhibition can be relieved by adding lactose or isopropyl-β-D-thiogalactopyranoside (IPTG).
   1310..1898    -  rep_origin     ori: high-copy-number ColE1/pMB1/pBR322/pUC origin of replication
   2069..2929    -  CDS            AmpR: β-lactamase; bla; confers resistance to ampicillin, carbenicillin, and related antibiotics
   2930..3034    -  promoter       AmpR promoter: bla
   3087..3515    -  rep_origin     f1 ori (sequence partly withheld): f1 bacteriophage origin of replication; arrow indicates direction of (+) strand synthesis
   3520..3675    -  CDS            lacZα (fragment): LacZα fragment of β-galactosidase; lacZ fragment
   3683..3701    +  promoter       T7 promoter: promoter for bacteriophage T7 RNA polymerase
   6170..6886    +  CDS            EGFP: EGFP is a basic (constitutively fluorescent) green fluorescent protein published in 1996, derived from Aequorea victoria. It is reported to be a rapidly-maturing weak dimer with moderate acid sensitivity.
   6892..6925    +  misc_feature   MCS (fragment): multiple cloning site
   6926..7570    +  CDS            RPL10A: RL10A_HUMAN - Also known as NEDD6. Experimental evidence at protein level: Swiss-Prot protein existence level 1. Component of the large ribosomal subunit. From Homo sapiens (Human).
