[The description below was written by a language model from this plasmid's Addgene catalogue record and pLannotate feature annotations shown in this document.]
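Description:
Tol2-zTRAP is a Tol2 transposon-based transgenesis plasmid for zebrafish, built on the pT2KXIG backbone and carrying an EGFP-Rpl10a fusion for translating ribosome affinity purification (TRAP). The plasmid totals 7,574 bp. It is maintained in E. coli through a high-copy ColE1/pUC-type origin and selected with ampicillin via the β-lactamase gene. The bacterial portion resembles pBluescript, with an f1 origin, lac promoter/operator and lacZα remnants, and flanking T3 and T7 promoters.

The 1,404 bp payload, cloned between AgeI and ClaI sites that are both retained, encodes EGFP fused through a short polylinker-derived segment to the N-terminus of zebrafish ribosomal protein L10a. The automated annotation labels this coding sequence by its similarity to human RPL10A, but the catalogue entry records it as the D. rerio rpl10a gene. An SV40 polyadenylation signal, with an adjoining SV40 large T antigen fragment, lies directly downstream of the fusion across the circular junction and terminates the transcript.

Rpl10a is a component of the large ribosomal subunit, so the fusion tags ribosomes with GFP. This allows ribosome-bound mRNAs to be recovered by anti-GFP affinity purification from the cells expressing the transgene, which also become fluorescent.

The feature table leaves roughly 2.5 kb upstream of EGFP unannotated, and the record does not state which promoter drives the fusion. The Tol2 transposon arms implied by the name and backbone are not annotated either. When Tol2 transposase is supplied, such arms mediate genomic integration of the cassette, which makes the plasmid suited to generating transgenic zebrafish lines for cell-type-specific translational profiling.
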