Addgene plasmid #42236: Tol2-zTRAP
Depositing lab: Stephen L Johnson. Depositing organization: Washington University in Saint Louis. Publication: Development of translating ribosome affinity purification for zebrafish. Tryon RC, Pisat N, Johnson SL, Dougherty JD. Genesis. 2012 Dec 19. doi: 10.1002/dvg.22363. PubMed 23281262.
Backbone
  Vector backbone: pT2KXIG
  Backbone size w/o insert (bp): 6170
  Total vector size (bp): 7574
Growth in bacteria
  Bacterial resistance: Ampicillin, 100 μg/mL
  Growth temperature: 37°C
  Growth strain: Top10/P3
  Copy number: High Copy
Gene/Insert
  Gene/Insert name: EGFP-Rpl10a
  Species: D. rerio (zebrafish)
  Insert size (bp): 1404
  GenBank ID: NM_199636.1
  Entrez Gene: rpl10a (a.k.a. wu:fb94f08, zgc:73082, zgc:86881)
  Tag / fusion protein: EGFP (N terminal on insert)
  Cloning method: Restriction Enzyme; 5′ cloning site AgeI (not destroyed); 3′ cloning site ClaI (not destroyed)
  Sequencing primers: 5′ GCAGGAAACGTGAGCAGAG
Terms and licenses: Academic/Nonprofit Terms; Industry Terms: Not Available to Industry
How to cite: Tol2-zTRAP was a gift from Stephen L Johnson (Addgene plasmid # 42236 ; http://n2t.net/addgene:42236 ; RRID:Addgene_42236)
