>Addgene plasmid #42236 | Tol2-zTRAP | addgene partial sequence | sequence record 59263 | EGFP_C
TCCGGCCGGACTCAGATCTCGAGCTCAAGCTTCGAATTCAGCAAGGTCTCGAGAGACACGTTGTACGAGG
CCGTTAAGGAGGTCCAGGCCGGTTCCCGTCGCAAGAAGAGAAAGTTTCTTGAAACCGTGGAACTCCAGAT
CAGCTTGAAGAACTACGACCCTCAGAAGGACAAGCGTTTCTCAGGCACTGTCAGGCTGAAGACCACCCCG
CGGCCCAAGTTCTCTGTCTGCGTTCTTGGAGACCAGCAGCATTGTGATGAAGCAAAGGCCGCTGAACTGC
CACACATGGACATTGAGGCTCTTAAGAAGCTCAATAAGAACAAGAAACTGGTCAAGAAGCTGGCAAAGAA
GTACGATGCTTTCCTGGCCTCTGAGTCTCTGATCAAGCAGATTCCTCGTATCCTGGGCCCTGGCCTCAAC
AAGGCAGGAAAGTTTCCCTCTCTGCTCACCCATAATGAGAACCTGGGCACCAAGGTGGATGAGGTGAAAT
CCACCATCAAATTCCAGATGAAGAAGGTTCTGTGTCTGGCTGTGGCCGTGGGTCATGTGAAGATGAGTGA
GGAAGAGCTGGTCTACAACATCCACCTGGCTGTCAACTTCCTGGTGTCTCTGCTGAAGAAGAACTGGCAA
AACGTCAGAGCTCTTTACATCAAGAGCACCATGGGAAAACCACAGCGCCTCTACTAGGATCGATGATGAT
CCAGACATGATAAGATACATTGATGAGTTTGGACAAACCACAACTAGAATGCAGTGAAAAAAATGCTTTA
TTTGTGAAATTTGTGATGCTATTGCTTTATTTGTAACCATTATAAGCTGCAATAAACAAGTTA
