>Addgene plasmid #42236 | Tol2-zTRAP | addgene partial sequence | sequence record 60160 | EGFP-N 5'-CGTCGCCGTCCAGCTCGACCAG-3'
CCATGGTGGCGACCGGTGGATCCCTGTCGACATGCTAGCACTCGAGGGCCCATCTGGCCTGTGTTTCAGA
CACCAGGGAGTCTCTGCTCACGTTTCCTGCTATTTGCAGCCTCTCTATCAAGACTAATACACCTCTTCCC
GCATCGGCTGCCTGTGAGAGGCTTTTCAGCACTGCAGGATTGCTTTTCAGCCCCAAAAGAGCTAGGCTTG
ACACTAACAATTTTGAGAATCAGCTTCTACTGAAGTTAAATCTGAGGTTTTACAACTTTGAGTAGCGTGT
ACTGGCATTAGATTGTCTGTCTTATAGTTTGATAATTAAATACAAACAGTTCTAAAGCAGGATAAAACCT
TGTATGCATTTCATTTAATGTTTTTTGAGATTAAAAGCTTAAACAAGAATCTCTAGTTTTCTTTCTTGCT
TTTACTTTTACTTCCTTAATACTCAAGTACAATTTTAATGGAGTACTTTTTTACTTTTACTCAAGTAAGA
TTCTAGCCAGATACTTTTACTTTTAATTGAGTAAAATTTTCCCTAAGTACTTGTACTTTCACTTGAGTAA
AATTTTTGAGTACTTTTTACACCTCTGTCAAGAACTCCTGGACAAACCTCTGACCTGTGTGGAACAGAGT
GGATATGGGTGTCTGAACAGATATTCACGTCTTTTGCAGATCAGAGGGCATTTCTGGTGTTGTGCAATGA
CCTGGGTCCAACAGGTAGGCGTACTCGTATCCAAGAGCATTGTTGGACAGGAGGTAGTCTCCATT
